Addgene plasmid #206344: AAV-Best1-Txnip(C247S_LL351-352AA)
Purpose: AAV plasmid expressing mutant TXNIP in retinal pigment epithelium
Depositing lab: Connie Cepko. Depositing organization: Harvard Medical School. Publication: AAV-Txnip prolongs cone survival and vision in mouse models of retinitis pigmentosa. Xue Y, Wang SK, Rana P, West ER, Hong CM, Feng H, Wu DM, Cepko CL. Elife. 2021 Apr 13;10. pii: 66240. doi: 10.7554/eLife.66240. PubMed 33847261.
Backbone
  Vector backbone: pAAV-Best1-WPRE-bGH
  Vector type: AAV
Growth in bacteria
  Bacterial resistance: Ampicillin, 100 μg/mL
  Growth temperature: 37°C
  Growth strain: NEB Stable
  Copy number: Unknown
Gene/Insert
  Gene/Insert name: Txnip (alt names: VDUP1; ARRDC6)
  Species: M. musculus (mouse)
  Insert size (bp): 1194
  Mutation: C247S, L351A, L352A
  GenBank ID: NM_001009935.2
  Entrez Gene: Txnip (a.k.a. 1200008J08Rik, Hyplip1, THIF, Tbp-2, VDUP1)
  Promoter: human Best1
  Cloning method: Gibson Cloning
  Sequencing primers: 5′ CTCTCCACAGGTGTCCAGGCATGGTGATGTTCAAGAAGAT; 3′ ccagaggttgattGGATCCACTACTGCACGTTGTTGTTGT
Terms and licenses: Academic/Nonprofit Terms; Industry Terms: Not Available to Industry
How to cite: AAV-Best1-Txnip(C247S_LL351-352AA) was a gift from Connie Cepko (Addgene plasmid # 206344 ; http://n2t.net/addgene:206344 ; RRID:Addgene_206344)
