[The description below was written by a language model from this plasmid's Addgene catalogue record and pLannotate feature annotations shown in this document.]
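Description:
AAV-Best1-Txnip(C247S_LL351-352AA) is an adeno-associated virus transfer plasmid (5,970 nt in the sequenced record) built on the pAAV-Best1-WPRE-bGH backbone and designed to express a mutant form of mouse thioredoxin-interacting protein (Txnip, also called VDUP1 or ARRDC6) in retinal pigment epithelium. In bacteria it is maintained through a high-copy ColE1/pUC-type origin and selected with ampicillin via the β-lactamase gene. The backbone also carries an f1 phage origin and remnants of the lac region (lacI and lacZα fragments, lac promoter and operator), which are cloning-vector leftovers and play no part in the expression cassette.

The payload lies between two AAV2 inverted terminal repeats, which are the cis elements required for replication and packaging of the intervening DNA into AAV particles; both are annotated as fragments. According to the catalogue entry, transcription is driven by the human Best1 promoter. This promoter is not annotated in the feature table, but it presumably occupies the unannotated stretch between the upstream ITR and a chimeric β-globin/immunoglobulin intron, an element generally included to enhance expression. The roughly 1.2 kb Txnip coding sequence follows, carrying the substitutions C247S, L351A and L352A. The record does not explain the functional consequences of these mutations. Downstream, a WPRE (annotated as a fragment) boosts post-transcriptional expression, and the bovine growth hormone polyadenylation signal terminates the transcript.

The associated publication concerns AAV-delivered Txnip and cone photoreceptor survival and vision in mouse models of retinitis pigmentosa. This construct would serve to test the mutant allele when expressed specifically in the pigment epithelium.
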