Features (pLannotate 1.2.2; 15 found; start..end, strand, type, name):
      2..94      +  CDS            lacI (fragment): lac repressor; lacI; The lac repressor binds to the lac operator to inhibit transcription in E. coli. This inhibition can be relieved by adding lactose or isopropyl-β-D-thiogalactopyranoside (IPTG).
    107..128     +  protein_bind   CAP binding site: CAP binding activates transcription in the presence of cAMP. E. coli catabolite activator protein
    143..173     +  promoter       lac promoter: promoter for the E. coli lac operon
    181..197     +  protein_bind   lac operator: The lac repressor binds to the lac operator to inhibit transcription in E. coli. This inhibition can be relieved by adding lactose or isopropyl-β-D-thiogalactopyranoside (IPTG). lac repressor encoded by lacI
    258..388     -  repeat_region  AAV2 ITR (fragment): inverted terminal repeat of adeno-associated virus serotype 2 inverted
   1084..1216    +  intron         chimeric intron: chimera between introns from human β-globin and immunoglobulin heavy chain genes
   1227..2417    +  CDS            Txnip: TXNIP_MOUSE - Also known as Vdup1. Experimental evidence at protein level: Swiss-Prot protein existence level 1. May act as an oxidative stress mediator by inhibiting thioredoxin activity or by limiting its bioavailability. Interacts with COPS5 and restores COPS5-induced suppression of CDKN1B stability, blocking the COPS5-mediated translocation of CDKN1B from the nucleus to the cytoplasm. Inhibits the proteasomal degradation of DDIT4, and thereby contributes to the inhibition of the mammalian target of rapamycin complex 1 (mTORC1) (By similarity). Functions as a transcriptional repressor, poss
   2428..2969    +  misc_feature   WPRE (fragment): woodchuck hepatitis virus posttranscriptional regulatory element
   2983..3190    +  polyA_signal   bGH poly(A) signal: bovine growth hormone polyadenylation signal
   3278..3408    +  repeat_region  AAV2 ITR (fragment): inverted terminal repeat of adeno-associated virus serotype 2 inverted
   3422..3579    +  CDS            lacZα (fragment): LacZα fragment of β-galactosidase; lacZ fragment
   3584..4012    +  rep_origin     f1 ori (sequence partly withheld): f1 bacteriophage origin of replication; arrow indicates direction of (+) strand synthesis
   4065..4169    +  promoter       AmpR promoter: bla
   4170..5030    +  CDS            AmpR: β-lactamase; bla; confers resistance to ampicillin, carbenicillin, and related antibiotics
   5201..5789    +  rep_origin     ori: high-copy-number ColE1/pMB1/pBR322/pUC origin of replication
>Addgene plasmid #206344 | AAV-Best1-Txnip(C247S_LL351-352AA) | addgene full sequence | sequence record 405775 | Addgene NGS Result
AGCGCCCAATACGCAAACCGCCTCTCCCCGCGCGTTGGCCGATTCATTAATGCAGCTGGCACGACAGGTT
TCCCGACTGGAAAGCGGGCAGTGAGCGCAACGCAATTAATGTGAGTTAGCTCACTCATTAGGCACCCCAG
GCTTTACACTTTATGCTTCCGGCTCGTATGTTGTGTGGAATTGTGAGCGGATAACAATTTCACACAGGAA
ACAGCTATGACCATGATTACGCCAGATTTAATTAAGGCCTTAATTAGGCTGCGCGCTCGCTCGCTCACTG
AGGCCGCCCGGGCAAAGCCCGGGCGTCGGGCGACCTTTGGTCGCCCGGCCTCAGTGAGCGAGCGAGCGCG
CAGAGAGGGAGTGGCCAACTCCATCACTAGGGGTTCCTTGTAGTTAATGATTAACCCGCCATGCTACTTA
TCTACGTAGCCATGCTCTAGGAAGATCGGAATTCGCCCTTAAGCTAGCTCCTTTTCAGATAAGGGCACTG
AGGCTGAGAGAGGAGCTGAAACCTACCCGGGGTCACCACACACAGGTGGCAAGGCTGGGACCAGAAACCA
GGACTGTTGACTGCAGCCCGGTATTCATTCTTTCCATAGCCCACAGGGCTGTCAAAGACCCCAGGGCCTA
GTCAGAGGCTCCTCCTTCCTGGAGAGTTCCTGGCACAGAAGTTGAAGCTCAGCACAGCCCCCTAACCCCC
AACTCTCTCTGCAAGGCCTCAGGGGTCAGAACACTGGTGGAGCAGATCCTTTAGCCTCTGGATTTTAGGG
CCATGGTAGAGGGGGTGTTGCCCTAAATTCCAGCCCTGGTCTCAGCCCAACACCCTCCAAGAAGAAATTA
GAGGGGCCATGGCCAGGCTGTGCTAGCCGTTGCTTCTGAGCAGATTACAAGAAGGGACTAAGACAAGGAC
TCCTTTGTGGAGGTCCTGGCTTAGGGAGTCAAGTGACGGCGGCTCAGCACTCACGTGGGCAGTGCCAGCC
TCTAAGAGTGGGCAGGGGCACTGGCCACAGAGTCCCAGGGAGTCCCACCAGCCTAGTCGCCAGACCCAGA
TCCTGCAGAAGTTGGTCGTGAGGCACTGGGCAGGTAAGTATCAAGGTTACAAGACAGGTTTAAGGAGACC
AATAGAAACTGGGCTTGTCGAGACAGAGAAGACTCTTGCGTTTCTGATAGGCACCTATTGGTCTTACTGA
CATCCACTTTGCCTTTCTCTCCACAGGTGTCCAGGCATGGTGATGTTCAAGAAGATCAAGTCTTTTGAGG
TGGTCTTCAACGACCCCGAGAAAGTGTACGGCAGCGGGGAGAAGGTGGCCGGACGGGTAATTGTGGAAGT
GTGTGAAGTTACCCGAGTCAAAGCTGTCAGGATCCTGGCTTGCGGCGTGGCCAAGGTCCTGTGGATGCAA
GGGTCTCAGCAGTGCAAACAGACTTTGGACTACTTGCGCTATGAAGACACACTTCTCCTAGAAGAGCAGC
CTACAGCAGGTGAGAACGAGATGGTGATCATGAGGCCTGGAAACAAATATGAGTACAAGTTCGGCTTCGA
GCTTCCTCAAGGGCCCCTGGGAACATCCTTTAAAGGAAAATATGGTTGCGTAGACTACTGGGTGAAGGCT
TTTCTCGATCGCCCCAGCCAGCCAACTCAAGAGGCAAAGAAAAACTTCGAAGTGATGGATCTAGTGGATG
TCAATACCCCTGACTTAATGGCACCAGTGTCTGCCAAAAAGGAGAAGAAAGTTTCCTGCATGTTCATTCC
TGATGGACGTGTGTCAGTCTCTGCTCGAATTGACCGAAAAGGATTCTGTGAAGGTGATGACATCTCCATC
CATGCTGACTTTGAGAACACGTGTTCCCGAATCGTGGTCCCCAAAGCGGCTATTGTGGCCCGACACACTT
ACCTTGCCAATGGCCAGACCAAAGTGTTCACTCAGAAGCTGTCCTCGGTCAGAGGCAATCACATTATCTC
AGGGACTAGCGCATCGTGGCGTGGCAAGAGCCTCAGAGTGCAGAAGATCAGACCATCCATCCTGGGCTGC
AACATCCTCAAAGTCGAATACTCCTTGCTGATCTACGTCAGTGTCCCTGGCTCCAAGAAAGTCATCCTTG
ATCTGCCCCTAGTGATTGGCAGCAGGTCTGGTCTGAGCAGCCGGACATCCAGCATGGCCAGCCGGACGAG
CTCTGAGATGAGCTGGATAGACCTAAACATCCCAGATACCCCAGAAGCTCCTCCTTGCTATATGGACATC
ATTCCTGAAGATCACAGACTAGAGAGCCCCACCACCCCTGCAGCAGACGATGTGGACGACTCTCAAGACA
GCCCTATCTTTATGTACGCCCCTGAGTTCCAGTTCATGCCCCCACCCACTTACACTGAGGTGGATCCGTG
CGTCCTTAACAACAACAACAACAACAACAACGTGCAGTAGTGGATCCAATCAACCTCTGGATTACAAAAT
TTGTGAAAGATTGACTGGTATTCTTAACTATGTTGCTCCTTTTACGCTATGTGGATACGCTGCTTTAATG
CCTTTGTATCATGCTATTGCTTCCCGTATGGCTTTCATTTTCTCCTCCTTGTATAAATCCTGGTTGCTGT
CTCTTTATGAGGAGTTGTGGCCCGTTGTCAGGCAACGTGGCGTGGTGTGCACTGTGTTTGCTGACGCAAC
CCCCACTGGTTGGGGCATTGCCACCACCTGTCAGCTCCTTTCCGGGACTTTCGCTTTCCCCCTCCCTATT
GCCACGGCGGAACTCATCGCCGCCTGCCTTGCCCGCTGCTGGACAGGGGCTCGGCTGTTGGGCACTGACA
ATTCCGTGGTGTTGTCGGGGAAATCATCGTCCTTTCCTTGGCTGCTCGCCTGTGTTGCCACCTGGATTCT
GCGCGGGACGTCCTTCTGCTACGTCCCTTCGGCCCTCAATCCAGCGGACCTTCCTTCCCGCGGCCTGCTG
CCGGCTCTGCGGCCTCTTCCGCGTCTTCGAGATCTGCCTCGACTGTGCCTTCTAGTTGCCAGCCATCTGT
TGTTTGCCCCTCCCCCGTGCCTTCCTTGACCCTGGAAGGTGCCACTCCCACTGTCCTTTCCTAATAAAAT
GAGGAAATTGCATCGCATTGTCTGAGTAGGTGTCATTCTATTCTGGGGGGTGGGGTGGGGCAGGACAGCA
AGGGGGAGGATTGGGAAGACAATAGCAGGCATGCTGGGGACTCGAGTTAAGGGCGAATTCCCGATAAGGA
TCTTCCTAGAGCATGGCTACGTAGATAAGTAGCATGGCGGGTTAATCATTAACTACAAGGAACCCCTAGT
GATGGAGTTGGCCACTCCCTCTCTGCGCGCTCGCTCGCTCACTGAGGCCGGGCGACCAAAGGTCGCCCGA
CGCCCGGGCTTTGCCCGGGCGGCCTCAGTGAGCGAGCGAGCGCGCAGCCTTAATTAACCTAATTCACTGG
CCGTCGTTTTACAACGTCGTGACTGGGAAAACCCTGGCGTTACCCAACTTAATCGCCTTGCAGCACATCC
CCCTTTCGCCAGCTGGCGTAATAGCGAAGAGGCCCGCACCGATCGCCCTTCCCAACAGTTGCGCAGCCTG
AATGGCGAATGGG
[124 nt withheld, positions 3584-3707]
C
[91 nt withheld, positions 3709-3799]
A
[49 nt withheld, positions 3801-3849]
CCTTTGACGTTGGAGTCCACGTTCTTT
[37 nt withheld, positions 3877-3913]
ACCCTATCTCGGTCTATTCTTTTGATTTATAAGGGATTTTGCCGATTTCGGCCTATTGGTTAAAAAATGA
GCTGATTTAACAAAAATTTAACGCGAATTTTAACAAAATATTAACGCTTACAATTTAGGTGGCACTTTTC
GGGGAAATGTGCGCGGAACCCCTATTTGTTTATTTTTCTAAATACATTCAAATATGTATCCGCTCATGAG
ACAATAACCCTGATAAATGCTTCAATAATATTGAAAAAGGAAGAGTATGAGTATTCAACATTTCCGTGTC
GCCCTTATTCCCTTTTTTGCGGCATTTTGCCTTCCTGTTTTTGCTCACCCAGAAACGCTGGTGAAAGTAA
AAGATGCTGAAGATCAGTTGGGTGCACGAGTGGGTTACATCGAACTGGATCTCAACAGCGGTAAGATCCT
TGAGAGTTTTCGCCCCGAAGAACGTTTTCCAATGATGAGCACTTTTAAAGTTCTGCTATGTGGCGCGGTA
TTATCCCGTATTGACGCCGGGCAAGAGCAACTCGGTCGCCGCATACACTATTCTCAGAATGACTTGGTTG
AGTACTCACCAGTCACAGAAAAGCATCTTACGGATGGCATGACAGTAAGAGAATTATGCAGTGCTGCCAT
AACCATGAGTGATAACACTGCGGCCAACTTACTTCTGACAACGATCGGAGGACCGAAGGAGCTAACCGCT
TTTTTGCACAACATGGGGGATCATGTAACTCGCCTTGATCGTTGGGAACCGGAGCTGAATGAAGCCATAC
CAAACGACGAGCGTGACACCACGATGCCTGTAGCAATGGCAACAACGTTGCGCAAACTATTAACTGGCGA
ACTACTTACTCTAGCTTCCCGGCAACAATTAATAGACTGGATGGAGGCGGATAAAGTTGCAGGACCACTT
CTGCGCTCGGCCCTTCCGGCTGGCTGGTTTATTGCTGATAAATCTGGAGCCGGTGAGCGTGGGTCTCGCG
GTATCATTGCAGCACTGGGGCCAGATGGTAAGCCCTCCCGTATCGTAGTTATCTACACGACGGGGAGTCA
GGCAACTATGGATGAACGAAATAGACAGATCGCTGAGATAGGTGCCTCACTGATTAAGCATTGGTAACTG
TCAGACCAAGTTTACTCATATATACTTTAGATTGATTTAAAACTTCATTTTTAATTTAAAAGGATCTAGG
TGAAGATCCTTTTTGATAATCTCATGACCAAAATCCCTTAACGTGAGTTTTCGTTCCACTGAGCGTCAGA
CCCCGTAGAAAAGATCAAAGGATCTTCTTGAGATCCTTTTTTTCTGCGCGTAATCTGCTGCTTGCAAACA
AAAAAACCACCGCTACCAGCGGTGGTTTGTTTGCCGGATCAAGAGCTACCAACTCTTTTTCCGAAGGTAA
CTGGCTTCAGCAGAGCGCAGATACCAAATACTGTTCTTCTAGTGTAGCCGTAGTTAGGCCACCACTTCAA
GAACTCTGTAGCACCGCCTACATACCTCGCTCTGCTAATCCTGTTACCAGTGGCTGCTGCCAGTGGCGAT
AAGTCGTGTCTTACCGGGTTGGACTCAAGACGATAGTTACCGGATAAGGCGCAGCGGTCGGGCTGAACGG
GGGGTTCGTGCACACAGCCCAGCTTGGAGCGAACGACCTACACCGAACTGAGATACCTACAGCGTGAGCT
ATGAGAAAGCGCCACGCTTCCCGAAGGGAGAAAGGCGGACAGGTATCCGGTAAGCGGCAGGGTCGGAACA
GGAGAGCGCACGAGGGAGCTTCCAGGGGGAAACGCCTGGTATCTTTATAGTCCTGTCGGGTTTCGCCACC
TCTGACTTGAGCGTCGATTTTTGTGATGCTCGTCAGGGGGGCGGAGCCTATGGAAAAACGCCAGCAACGC
GGCCTTTTTACGGTTCCTGGCCTTTTGCTGGCCTTTTGCTCACATGTTCTTTCCTGCGTTATCCCCTGAT
TCTGTGGATAACCGTATTACCGCCTTTGAGTGAGCTGATACCGCTCGCCGCAGCCGAACGACCGAGCGCA
GCGAGTCAGTGAGCGAGGAAGCGGAAG
